>Addgene plasmid #247236 | pcDNA5-ZNF207-K42R_3xFLAG | addgene full sequence | sequence record 489570 | Addgene NGS Result
TTGCAGGATCGCCGCGGCTCCGGGCGTATATGCTCCGCATTGGTCTTGACCAACTCTATCAGAGCTTGGT
TGACGGCAATTTCGATGATGCAGCTTGGGCGCAGGGTCGATGCGACGCAATCGTCCGATCCGGAGCCGGG
ACTGTCGGGCGTACACAAATCGCCCGCAGAAGCGCGGCCGTCTGGACCGATGGCTGTGTAGAAGTACTCG
CCGATAGTGGAAACCGACGCCCCAGCACTCGTCCGAGGGCAAAGGAATAGCACGTACTACGAGATTTCGA
TTCCACCGCCGCCTTCTATGAAAGGTTGGGCTTCGGAATCGTTTTCCGGGACGCCGGCTGGATGATCCTC
CAGCGCGGGGATCTCATGCTGGAGTTCTTCGCCCACCCCAACTTGTTTATTGCAGCTTATAATGGTTACA
AATAAAGCAATAGCATCACAAATTTCACAAATAAAGCATTTTTTTCACTGCATTCTAGTTGTGGTTTGTC
CAAACTCATCAATGTATCTTATCATGTCTGTATACCGTCGACCTCTAGCTAGAGCTTGGCGTAATCATGG
TCATAGCTGTTTCCTGTGTGAAATTGTTATCCGCTCACAATTCCACACAACATACGAGCCGGAAGCATAA
AGTGTAAAGCCTGGGGTGCCTAATGAGTGAGCTAACTCACATTAATTGCGTTGCGCTCACTGCCCGCTTT
CCAGTCGGGAAACCTGTCGTGCCAGCTGCATTAATGAATCGGCCAACGCGCGGGGAGAGGCGGTTTGCGT
ATTGGGCGCTCTTCCGCTTCCTCGCTCACTGACTCGCTGCGCTCGGTCGTTCGGCTGCGGCGAGCGGTAT
CAGCTCACTCAAAGGCGGTAATACGGTTATCCACAGAATCAGGGGATAACGCAGGAAAGAACATGTGAGC
AAAAGGCCAGCAAAAGGCCAGGAACCGTAAAAAGGCCGCGTTGCTGGCGTTTTTCCATAGGCTCCGCCCC
CCTGACGAGCATCACAAAAATCGACGCTCAAGTCAGAGGTGGCGAAACCCGACAGGACTATAAAGATACC
AGGCGTTTCCCCCTGGAAGCTCCCTCGTGCGCTCTCCTGTTCCGACCCTGCCGCTTACCGGATACCTGTC
CGCCTTTCTCCCTTCGGGAAGCGTGGCGCTTTCTCATAGCTCACGCTGTAGGTATCTCAGTTCGGTGTAG
GTCGTTCGCTCCAAGCTGGGCTGTGTGCACGAACCCCCCGTTCAGCCCGACCGCTGCGCCTTATCCGGTA
ACTATCGTCTTGAGTCCAACCCGGTAAGACACGACTTATCGCCACTGGCAGCAGCCACTGGTAACAGGAT
TAGCAGAGCGAGGTATGTAGGCGGTGCTACAGAGTTCTTGAAGTGGTGGCCTAACTACGGCTACACTAGA
AGAACAGTATTTGGTATCTGCGCTCTGCTGAAGCCAGTTACCTTCGGAAAAAGAGTTGGTAGCTCTTGAT
CCGGCAAACAAACCACCGCTGGTAGCGGTGGTTTTTTTGTTTGCAAGCAGCAGATTACGCGCAGAAAAAA
AGGATCTCAAGAAGATCCTTTGATCTTTTCTACGGGGTCTGACGCTCAGTGGAACGAAAACTCACGTTAA
GGGATTTTGGTCATGAGATTATCAAAAAGGATCTTCACCTAGATCCTTTTAAATTAAAAATGAAGTTTTA
AATCAATCTAAAGTATATATGAGTAAACTTGGTCTGACAGTTACCAATGCTTAATCAGTGAGGCACCTAT
CTCAGCGATCTGTCTATTTCGTTCATCCATAGTTGCCTGACTCCCCGTCGTGTAGATAACTACGATACGG
GAGGGCTTACCATCTGGCCCCAGTGCTGCAATGATACCGCGAGACCCACGCTCACCGGCTCCAGATTTAT
CAGCAATAAACCAGCCAGCCGGAAGGGCCGAGCGCAGAAGTGGTCCTGCAACTTTATCCGCCTCCATCCA
GTCTATTAATTGTTGCCGGGAAGCTAGAGTAAGTAGTTCGCCAGTTAATAGTTTGCGCAACGTTGTTGCC
ATTGCTACAGGCATCGTGGTGTCACGCTCGTCGTTTGGTATGGCTTCATTCAGCTCCGGTTCCCAACGAT
CAAGGCGAGTTACATGATCCCCCATGTTGTGCAAAAAAGCGGTTAGCTCCTTCGGTCCTCCGATCGTTGT
CAGAAGTAAGTTGGCCGCAGTGTTATCACTCATGGTTATGGCAGCACTGCATAATTCTCTTACTGTCATG
CCATCCGTAAGATGCTTTTCTGTGACTGGTGAGTACTCAACCAAGTCATTCTGAGAATAGTGTATGCGGC
GACCGAGTTGCTCTTGCCCGGCGTCAATACGGGATAATACCGCGCCACATAGCAGAACTTTAAAAGTGCT
CATCATTGGAAAACGTTCTTCGGGGCGAAAACTCTCAAGGATCTTACCGCTGTTGAGATCCAGTTCGATG
TAACCCACTCGTGCACCCAACTGATCTTCAGCATCTTTTACTTTCACCAGCGTTTCTGGGTGAGCAAAAA
CAGGAAGGCAAAATGCCGCAAAAAAGGGAATAAGGGCGACACGGAAATGTTGAATACTCATACTCTTCCT
TTTTCAATATTATTGAAGCATTTATCAGGGTTATTGTCTCATGAGCGGATACATATTTGAATGTATTTAG
AAAAATAAACAAATAGGGGTTCCGCGCACATTTCCCCGAAAAGTGCCACCTGACGTCGACGGATCGGGAG
ATCTCCCGATCCCCTATGGTGCACTCTCAGTACAATCTGCTCTGATGCCGCATAGTTAAGCCAGTATCTG
CTCCCTGCTTGTGTGTTGGAGGTCGCTGAGTAGTGCGCGAGCAAAATTTAAGCTACAACAAGGCAAGGCT
TGACCGACAATTGCATGAAGAATCTGCTTAGGGTTAGGCGTTTTGCGCTGCTTCGCGATGTACGGGCCAG
ATATACGCGTTGACATTGATTATTGACTAGTTATTAATAGTAATCAATTACGGGGTCATTAGTTCATAGC
CCATATATGGAGTTCCGCGTTACATAACTTACGGTAAATGGCCCGCCTGGCTGACCGCCCAACGACCCCC
GCCCATTGACGTCAATAATGACGTATGTTCCCATAGTAACGCCAATAGGGACTTTCCATTGACGTCAATG
GGTGGAGTATTTACGGTAAACTGCCCACTTGGCAGTACATCAAGTGTATCATATGCCAAGTACGCCCCCT
ATTGACGTCAATGACGGTAAATGGCCCGCCTGGCATTATGCCCAGTACATGACCTTATGGGACTTTCCTA
CTTGGCAGTACATCTACGTATTAGTCATCGCTATTACCATGGTGATGCGGTTTTGGCAGTACATCAATGG
GCGTGGATAGCGGTTTGACTCACGGGGATTTCCAAGTCTCCACCCCATTGACGTCAATGGGAGTTTGTTT
TGGCACCAAAATCAACGGGACTTTCCAAAATGTCGTAACAACTCCGCCCCATTGACGCAAATGGGCGGTA
GGCGTGTACGGTGGGAGGTCTATATAAGCAGAGCTCTCCCTATCAGTGATAGAGATCTCCCTATCAGTGA
TAGAGATCGTCGACGAGCTCGTTTAGTGAACCGTCAGATCGCCTGGAGACGCCATCCACGCTGTTTTGAC
CTCCATAGAAGACACCGGGACCGATCCAGCCTCCGGACTCTAGCGTTTAAACTTAAGCTTGGTACCGAGC
TCGGATCCACTAGTCCAGTGTGGTGGAATTCTGCAGATATCAACAAGTTTGTACAAAAAAGCAGGCTTCA
TGGGTCGCAAGAAGAAGAAGCAGCTGAAGCCGTGGTGCTGGTATTGTAATAGAGATTTTGATGATGAGAA
GATCCTTATTCAGCACCAAAAAGCAAAGCATTTTAAATGCCATATATGTCACCGCAAATTGTATACAGGA
CCTGGCTTAGCTATTCATTGCATGCAGGTACATAAAGAAACAATAGATGCCGTACCAAATGCAATACCTG
GAAGAACAGACATAGAGTTGGAAATATATGGTATGGAAGGTATTCCAGAAAAAGACATGGATGAAAGACG
ACGACTTCTTGAACAGAAAACACAAGAAAGTCAAAAAAAGAAGCAACAAGATGATTCTGATGAATATGAT
GATGACGACTCTGCAGCCTCAACTTCATTTCAGCCACAGCCTGTTCAACCTCAGCAAGGTTATATTCCTC
CAATGGCACAGCCAGGACTGCCACCAGTACCAGGAGCACCAGGAATGCCTCCAGGCATACCTCCATTAAT
GCCAGGTGTTCCTCCTCTGATGCCAGGAATGCCACCAGTTATGCCAGGCATGCCACCTGGATTGCATCAT
CAGAGAAAATACACCCAGTCATTTTGCGGTGAAAACATAATGATGCCAATGGGTGGAATGATGCCACCTG
GACCAGGAATACCACCTCTGATGCCTGGAATGCCACCAGGTATGCCCCCACCTGTTCCACGTCCTGGAAT
TCCTCCAATGACTCAAGCACAGGCTGTTTCAGCGCCAGGTATTCTTAATAGACCACCTGCACCAACAGCA
ACTGTACCTGCCCCACAGCCTCCAGTTACTAAGCCTCTTTTCCCCAGTGCTGGACAGATGGGGACACCTG
TCACAAGCTCAAGTACAGCTTCATCCAATTCAGAAAGTCTGTCTGCATCTTCTAAAGCTCTGTTTCCTAG
CACAGCACAAGCTCAGGCAGCTGTCCAAGGACCTGTTGGTACAGATTTCAAACCCTTAAATAGTACCCCT
GCAACAACTACAGAACCCCCAAAGCCTACATTCCCTGCTTATACACAGTCTACAGCTTCAACAACTAGTA
CAACAAATAGTACTGCAGCTAAACCAGCGGCTTCAATAACAAGTAAGCCTGCTACACTTACAACTACATC
CGCCACATCAAAGTTGATCCATCCAGATGAGGATATATCCCTGGAAGAGAGAAGGGCACAGTTACCTAAG
TATCAACGTAATCTTCCTCGGCCAGGACAGGCCCCCATCGGTAATCCACCAGTTGGACCAATTGGAGGTA
TGATGCCACCACAGCCAGGCATCCCACAGCAACAAGGAATGAGACCCCCAATGCCACCTCATGGTCAGTA
TGGTGGTCATCATCAAGGCATGCCAGGATACCTTCCTGGTGCTATGCCCCCGTATGGGCAGGGACCGCCA
ATGGTGCCCCCTTACCAGGGTGGGCCTCCTCGACCTCCGATGGGAATGAGACCTCCTGTAATGTCGCAAG
GTGGCCGTTACAACCCAGCTTTCTTGTACAAAGTGGTGATGGGCTGCAGGAATTCGATATCAAGCTTAGG
TGGAATGGACTACAAGGACCACGACGGTGACTACAAGGACCACGACATCGACTACAAGGACGACGACGAC
AAGTAGCTCGAGTCTAGAGGGCCCGTTTAAACCCGCTGATCAGCCTCGACTGTGCCTTCTAGTTGCCAGC
CATCTGTTGTTTGCCCCTCCCCCGTGCCTTCCTTGACCCTGGAAGGTGCCACTCCCACTGTCCTTTCCTA
ATAAAATGAGGAAATTGCATCGCATTGTCTGAGTAGGTGTCATTCTATTCTGGGGGGTGGGGTGGGGCAG
GACAGCAAGGGGGAGGATTGGGAAGACAATAGCAGGCATGCTGGGGATGCGGTGGGCTCTATGGCTTCTG
AGGCGGAAAGAACCAGCTGGGGCTCTAGGGGGTATCCCC
[124 nt withheld, positions 5710-5833]
C
[91 nt withheld, positions 5835-5925]
AGGGTGATGGTTCACGTACCTAGAAGTTCCTATTCCGAAGTTCCTATTCTCTAGAAAGTATAGGAACTTC
CTTGGCCAAAAAGCCTGAACTCACCGCGACGTCTGTCGAGAAGTTTCTGATCGAAAAGTTCGACAGCGTC
TCCGACCTGATGCAGCTCTCGGAGGGCGAAGAATCTCGTGCTTTCAGCTTCGATGTAGGAGGGCGTGGAT
ATGTCCTGCGGGTAAATAGCTGCGCCGATGGTTTCTACAAAGATCGTTATGTTTATCGGCACTTTGCATC
GGCCGCGCTCCCGATTCCGGAAGTGCTTGACATTGGGGAATTCAGCGAGAGCCTGACCTATTGCATCTCC
CGCCGTGCACAGGGTGTCACGTTGCAAGACCTGCCTGAAACCGAACTGCCCGCTGTTCTGCAGCCGGTCG
CGGAGGCCATGGATGCGATCGCTGCGGCCGATCTTAGCCAGACGAGCGGGTTCGGCCCATTCGGACCGCA
AGGAATCGGTCAATACACTACATGGCGTGATTTCATATGCGCGATTGCTGATCCCCATGTGTATCACTGG
CAAACTGTGATGGACGACACCGTCAGTGCGTCCGTCGCGCAGGCTCTCGATGAGCTGATGCTTTGGGCCG
AGGACTGCCCCGAAGTCCGGCACCTCGTGCACGCGGATTTCGGCTCCAACAATGTCCTGACGGACAATGG
CCGCATAACAGCGGTCATTGACTGGAGCGAGGCGATGTTCGGGGATTCCCAATACGAGGTCGCCAACATC
TTCTTCTGGAGGCCGTGGTTGGCTTGTATGGAGCAGCAGACGCGCTACTTCGAGCGGAGGCATCCGGAGC
Features (pLannotate 1.2.2; 25 found; start..end, strand, type, name):
    270..395     +  CDS            ble (fragment): BLE_KLEPN - Experimental evidence at protein level: Swiss-Prot protein existence level 1. Binding protein with a strong affinity to the bleomycin family of antibiotics. Binds to CL990; an antimitotic-antibiotic compound. From Klebsiella pneumoniae.
    390..511     +  polyA_signal   SV40 poly(A) signal: SV40 polyadenylation signal
    584..600     -  protein_bind   lac operator: The lac repressor binds to the lac operator to inhibit transcription in E. coli. This inhibition can be relieved by adding lactose or isopropyl-β-D-thiogalactopyranoside (IPTG). lac repressor encoded by lacI
    608..638     -  promoter       lac promoter: promoter for the E. coli lac operon
    653..674     -  protein_bind   CAP binding site: CAP binding activates transcription in the presence of cAMP. E. coli catabolite activator protein
    687..779     -  CDS            lacI (fragment): lac repressor; lacI; The lac repressor binds to the lac operator to inhibit transcription in E. coli. This inhibition can be relieved by adding lactose or isopropyl-β-D-thiogalactopyranoside (IPTG).
    962..1550    -  rep_origin     ori: high-copy-number ColE1/pMB1/pBR322/pUC origin of replication
   1721..2581    -  CDS            AmpR: β-lactamase; bla; confers resistance to ampicillin, carbenicillin, and related antibiotics
   2582..2686    -  promoter       AmpR promoter: bla
   2745..2797    -  misc_feature   bom (fragment): basis of mobility region from pBR322
   2952..3331    +  enhancer       CMV enhancer: human cytomegalovirus immediate early enhancer
   3332..3535    +  promoter       CMV promoter: human cytomegalovirus (CMV) immediate early promoter
   3537..3556    +  promoter       PLtetO-1 promoter (fragment): modified phage lambda PL promoter with tet operator sites (Lutz and Bujard, 1997)
   3558..3577    +  promoter       PLtetO-1 promoter (fragment): modified phage lambda PL promoter with tet operator sites (Lutz and Bujard, 1997)
   3585..3618    +  promoter       TRE3GV promoter (fragment): 3rd-generation Tet-responsive promoter that can be activated by binding of Tet-On® 3G, optimized for retroviral and lentiviral vectors
   3753..3777    +  protein_bind   attB1: mutant version of attB; recombination site for the Gateway® BP reaction BP Clonase™
   3780..5261    +  CDS            Znf207: ZN207_MOUSE - Also known as Bugz From Mus musculus (Mouse).
   5263..5287    -  protein_bind   attB2: mutant version of attB; recombination site for the Gateway® BP reaction BP Clonase™
   5291..5318    +  misc_feature   MCS (fragment): pBluescript multiple cloning site
   5373..5393    +  CDS            FLAG (fragment): FLAG® epitope tag, followed by an enterokinase cleavage site
   5440..5664    +  polyA_signal   bGH poly(A) signal: bovine growth hormone polyadenylation signal
   5668..5689    +  promoter       SV40 promoter (fragment): SV40 enhancer and early promoter
   5710..5943    +  rep_origin     f1 ori (fragment) (sequence partly withheld): f1 bacteriophage origin of replication; arrow indicates direction of (+) strand synthesis
   5948..5995    +  protein_bind   FRT: FLP-mediated recombination occurs in the 8-bp core sequence TCTAGAAA (Turan and Bode, 2011). FLP recombinase from the Saccharomyces cerevisiae 2μ plasmid
   6003..260     +  CDS            HygR (across the origin): aminoglycoside phosphotransferase from E. coli; aph(4)-Ia; confers resistance to hygromycin
