[The description below was written by a language model from this plasmid's Addgene catalogue record and pLannotate feature annotations shown in this document.]
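Description:
pcDNA5-ZNF207-K42R_3xFLAG is a mammalian expression plasmid built on the pcDNA5/FRT/TO backbone, designed for making isogenic Flp-In cell lines with doxycycline-inducible expression of a mutant human ZNF207 (also called BuGZ). It is propagated in E. coli as a high-copy plasmid through a ColE1/pUC-type origin and selected with ampicillin via the β-lactamase gene. The annotation also picks up short backbone remnants (lac promoter/operator, f1 ori and ble fragments).

The expression cassette uses the CMV enhancer and immediate early promoter followed by tandem tet operator sites (annotated as short PLtetO-1/TRE fragments), forming the CMV/TO promoter. In host cells that express the Tet repressor, transcription is blocked until tetracycline or doxycycline is added. The ZNF207 open reading frame carrying the K42R substitution was introduced by Gateway cloning and is flanked by attB1 and attB2 sites. The automated annotation matched it to the mouse Znf207 entry, but the catalogue record gives the species as human. A C-terminal 3xFLAG tag lies downstream of attB2, only partly recognised in the feature table, and the cassette ends with the bGH polyadenylation signal.

Downstream is an FRT site placed directly before a hygromycin resistance coding sequence with an SV40 poly(A) signal. No functional promoter is annotated upstream of HygR, consistent with the record's note that hygromycin resistance arises only after Flp-mediated integration into the genomic FRT site of a Flp-In host line. This gives single-copy, site-specific integrants. The associated study concerns ZNF207 as a regulator of aberrant LMNA splicing in progeria, but the record does not state the specific functional consequence of the K42R change.
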