Addgene plasmid #247236: pcDNA5-ZNF207-K42R_3xFLAG
Purpose: Vector for generating Flp-In cell lines allowing dox-inducible mammalian expresion of ZNF207-K42R_3xFLAG
Depositing lab: Thomas Gonatopoulos-Pournatzis. Depositing organization: National Cancer Institute (NCI). Publication: RNA-coupled CRISPR screens reveal ZNF207 as a regulator of LMNA aberrant splicing in progeria. Behera AK, Kim JJ, Kordale S, Pekovic F, Damodaran AP, Kumari B, Vidak S, Dickson E, Xiao MS, Duncan G, Andresson T, Misteli T, Valkov E, Gonatopoulos-Pournatzis T. Mol Cell. 2026 Jan 8;86(1):41-59.e15. doi: 10.1016/j.molcel.2025.12.003. Epub 2025 Dec 30. PubMed 41475346.
Backbone
  Vector backbone: pcDNA5/FRT/TO
  Vector type: Mammalian Expression
  Selectable markers: Hygromycin, only when integrated into FlpIn FRT site
Growth in bacteria
  Bacterial resistance: Ampicillin, 100 μg/mL
  Growth temperature: 37°C
  Growth strain: DH5alpha
  Copy number: High Copy
Gene/Insert
  Gene/Insert name: ZNF207-K42R (alt name: BuGZ)
  Species: H. sapiens (human)
  Entrez Gene: ZNF207 (a.k.a. BuGZ, hBuGZ)
  Promoter: CMV/TO inducible promoter
  Tag / fusion protein: FLAG (C terminal on insert)
  Cloning method: Gateway Cloning
Terms and licenses: Academic/Nonprofit Terms; Industry Terms: Not Available to Industry
Depositor comments: Please visit https://doi.org/10.1101/2025.04.25.648738 for bioRxiv preprint.
How to cite: pcDNA5-ZNF207-K42R_3xFLAG was a gift from Thomas Gonatopoulos-Pournatzis (Addgene plasmid # 247236 ; http://n2t.net/addgene:247236 ; RRID:Addgene_247236)
